Addgene plasmid #232153: MPS1 Candia parapsilosis
Purpose: MPS1 from Candia parapsilosis codon optimized for S. cerevisiae in pUCIDT
Depositing lab: Mark Winey. Depositing organization: University of California, Davis. Publication: Spindle checkpoint activation by fungal orthologs of the S. cerevisiae Mps1 kinase. Fabritius A, Alonso A, Wood A, Sulthana S, Winey M. PLoS One. 2024 Mar 26;19(3):e0301084. doi: 10.1371/journal.pone.0301084. eCollection 2024. PubMed 38530809.
Backbone
  Vector backbone: pUCIDT(AMP)
  Total vector size (bp): 4420
  Vector type: Yeast Expression
Growth in bacteria
  Bacterial resistance: Ampicillin, 100 μg/mL
  Growth temperature: 37°C
  Growth strain: DH5alpha
  Copy number: Unknown
Gene/Insert
  Gene/Insert name: MPS1
  Species: Candida parapsilosis
  Insert size (bp): 1668
  Cloning method: Gene Synthesis
  Sequencing primers: 5′ M13F
Terms and licenses: Academic/Nonprofit Terms; Industry Terms: Not Available to Industry
How to cite: MPS1 Candia parapsilosis was a gift from Mark Winey (Addgene plasmid # 232153 ; http://n2t.net/addgene:232153 ; RRID:Addgene_232153)
