[The description below was written by a language model from this plasmid's Addgene catalogue record and pLannotate feature annotations shown in this document.]
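Description:
MPS1 Candia parapsilosis is a 4,420 bp gene-synthesis plasmid that carries the Candida parapsilosis ortholog of the MPS1 kinase gene, recoded with Saccharomyces cerevisiae codon usage, in the pUCIDT(AMP) cloning backbone. It is propagated in E. coli through a high-copy ColE1/pUC-type origin and selected with ampicillin by way of a bla (β-lactamase) gene under its own promoter. The remaining annotated elements are standard pUC-family remnants: a lacZα fragment, the lac promoter with its operator and CAP binding site, and short fragments of lacI, rop and the pBR322 bom region.

The insert is recorded as 1,668 bp. The automated annotation marks only part of it, by homology to the S. cerevisiae Mps1 protein. That match probably reflects the more conserved part of the protein, although the record does not say so. Mps1 is a dual-specificity kinase involved in spindle pole body duplication and mitotic regulation. The insert sits between the lacZα fragment and the lac promoter region, in the opposite orientation to the lac promoter.

The catalogue lists the vector type as yeast expression, but the feature table shows no yeast promoter, terminator, replication origin, centromere or auxotrophic marker. As annotated, the plasmid therefore looks like a storage and source clone for the synthetic open reading frame, most likely meant for subcloning into a yeast vector, rather than a plasmid that could be expressed or maintained in yeast on its own. The associated work examined whether fungal Mps1 orthologs can activate the spindle checkpoint in S. cerevisiae, which fits the codon optimization for that host.
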