Features (pLannotate 1.2.2; 11 found; start..end, strand, type, name):
    101..200     +  misc_feature   bom (fragment): basis of mobility region from pBR322
    206..360     -  CDS            lacZα (fragment): LacZα fragment of β-galactosidase; lacZ fragment
   1116..2090    +  CDS            MPS1 (fragment): MPS1_YEAST - Also known as RPK1. Experimental evidence at protein level: Swiss-Prot protein existence level 1. Involved in the regulation of the onset of mitosis. Involved in a pathway that coordinates cell proliferation and differentiation. Implicated in spindle pole body (SPD) duplication. Dual specificity kinase that can phosphorylate serine, threonine and tyrosine residues. Phosphorylates the SPC29 and SPC110 spindle pole body components. From Saccharomyces cerevisiae (strain ATCC 204508 / S288c) (Baker's yeast).
   2187..2203    -  protein_bind   lac operator: The lac repressor binds to the lac operator to inhibit transcription in E. coli. This inhibition can be relieved by adding lactose or isopropyl-β-D-thiogalactopyranoside (IPTG). lac repressor encoded by lacI
   2211..2241    -  promoter       lac promoter: promoter for the E. coli lac operon
   2256..2277    -  protein_bind   CAP binding site: CAP binding activates transcription in the presence of cAMP. E. coli catabolite activator protein
   2290..2382    -  CDS            lacI (fragment): lac repressor; lacI; The lac repressor binds to the lac operator to inhibit transcription in E. coli. This inhibition can be relieved by adding lactose or isopropyl-β-D-thiogalactopyranoside (IPTG).
   2565..3153    -  rep_origin     ori: high-copy-number ColE1/pMB1/pBR322/pUC origin of replication
   3324..4184    -  CDS            AmpR: β-lactamase; bla; confers resistance to ampicillin, carbenicillin, and related antibiotics
   4185..4289    -  promoter       AmpR promoter: bla
   4384..4419    +  CDS            rop (fragment): Rop protein, which maintains plasmids at low copy number; rop
>Addgene plasmid #232153 | MPS1 Candia parapsilosis | addgene full sequence | sequence record 462822 | Addgene NGS Result
ACATGCAGCTCCCGGAGACGGTCACAGCTTGTCTGTAAGCGGATGCCGGGAGCAGACAAGCCCGTCAGGG
CGCGTCAGCGGGTGTTGGCGGGTGTCGGGGCTGGCTTAACTATGCGGCATCAGAGCAGATTGTACTGAGA
GTGCACCAAATGCGGTGTGAAATACCGCACAGATGCGTAAGGAGAAAATACCGCATCAGGCGCCATTCGC
CATTCAGGCTGCGCAACTGTTGGGAAGGGCGATCGGTGCGGGCCTCATCGCTATTACGCCAGCTGGCGAA
AGGGGGATGTGCTGCAAGGCGATTAAGTTGGGTAACGCCAGGGTTTTCCCAGTCACGACGTTGTAAAACG
ACGGCCAGTGCAACGCGATGACGATGGATAGCGATTCATCGATGAGCTGACCCGATCGCCGCCGCCGGAG
GGTTGCGTTTGAGACGGGCGACAGATCTCGAGATGTATGATATTAGTAACCCTTCTAATAGGACGATGAT
AGACGATGACAATACATGCGCTCCACCGCCATCTCTATCCAGTTATAGCATTGAAATGTTGAACTCAAAG
AGGAACACCCCTGTAACCGGGATCTACCACCAGGACTTCCCAGAGCGTAGCACGGACTTACGTAAAAAGT
TGATTGCAGTCTTTGGACACACAACCACCACCACAGAAAACAGTCTATCCGATGGACTAATGGAGGACAA
AAGTGGTTCCACATCCAAAAGCACGATTACTGGCACTGAAAATAGGGTAAAGAGACGTAGATATGGCAAG
GTTTTGGGTGCTCCAAAGCGTGCCTCTCAAAATAATACGCTGGAAGACGACTACATAGATGAAGAATTAA
TAAAAAAGAACGTAGAGGAAAGGAATCCAGGCAAAAGACAACCGCTTGGAGATATATCAAACACTTTCCG
TAAGCCTTTGACACCTAAGAAGGGAGATGAGGTGGCTGCCATGCCAACGATGGCCGCGTCCGTCCAAGCA
CGTCCCCCACAAGCGTCCCCCATAAGACCAAGCATGGCACCCCCGGTTGCCCATCCTGTTCCTCCTCCGG
CTCCCGCTCAGCCTACTATTGTACCTCCTAGACCCGTAGCAGCACCGAGTGAACCTCGTACGTTCACCGT
GAATAATAAGCAATACGAAAAAATGGAACTTCTGGGCAGGGGCGGATCAAGCAAGGTATACAGAATTAAA
GCCGCTAACGGCCACCAATTCGCGTTAAAGAAAGTGACTCTTAACCAGGTCGAAGATATTAGCTCCTTCA
AAGGTGAAATTGAGTTATTACGTAGGCTGAGAAACTATAAAAGGGTCGTGAAACTGTACGACTCAGAGGT
CACCAAGTCTTCAATCTATCTGATTATGGAAAGAGGAGACGTGGACCTAGCTACTCTTTTCCAAACCCGT
TTGAACATGAATCTGCCACTGGATTTGCAATTCGTACGTTATCATATTTCAGAGATGTTCAAGTGTGTTA
AGGATGTACATGACGCCGGCGTTGTTCACTCAGACCTAAAACCAGCTAATTTTCTGATGGTCCGTGGAGT
TTTGAAGATCATAGACTTTGGGATCGCTAACGCGGTGCCTGACCATACGGCCAATATATACAGGGAAAGT
CAGATTGGGACCCCCAACTACATGGCGCCCGAAGCTCTTGAGGAAGCTTCTATGGCCGAGACCAAACATA
CGACCTGGAAAGTGGGAAGACCGTCCGACATTTGGTCATGCGGCTGTATCATGTATCAGTTTATCTATGG
AAGACCTCCGTACGCATCTCTAATGGGAACGAAAAGAATACTTGCGATAATGAACCCACAATATAAGATC
TCTTACCCAGAGCTAGGCATAGGGGGGGTTGCCGTTCCTCAAAGTGCAGTCAATTTAATGAGGCACTGTC
TAGCTAGGGACCCTGATGACCGTTGGACCGTAGAGCAATGTTTAAATTCCGAGTTCTTTCACCCAAAGGT
AGTTGACGAGAACTTTATTACTAAAATTGTTCACCAGAGCGTGAATCTTGGTTATAATAAGAGGATAAGT
GGGGAAGGTATCACCACCGAGGCATATGATGCGATGGTCAACGATATCATTGATCAGATACGTACGTACA
ATTGCTAGTCTAGAATCAGTTCTGGACCAGCGAGCTGTGCTGCGACTCGTGGCGTAATCATGGTCATAGC
TGTTTCCTGTGTGAAATTGTTATCCGCTCACAATTCCACACAACATACGAGCCGGAAGCATAAAGTGTAA
AGCCTGGGGTGCCTAATGAGTGAGCTAACTCACATTAATTGCGTTGCGCTCACTGCCCGCTTTCCAGTCG
GGAAACCTGTCGTGCCAGCTGCATTAATGAATCGGCCAACGCGCGGGGAGAGGCGGTTTGCGTATTGGGC
GCTCTTCCGCTTCCTCGCTCACTGACTCGCTGCGCTCGGTCGTTCGGCTGCGGCGAGCGGTATCAGCTCA
CTCAAAGGCGGTAATACGGTTATCCACAGAATCAGGGGATAACGCAGGAAAGAACATGTGAGCAAAAGGC
CAGCAAAAGGCCAGGAACCGTAAAAAGGCCGCGTTGCTGGCGTTTTTCCATAGGCTCCGCCCCCCTGACG
AGCATCACAAAAATCGACGCTCAAGTCAGAGGTGGCGAAACCCGACAGGACTATAAAGATACCAGGCGTT
TCCCCCTGGAAGCTCCCTCGTGCGCTCTCCTGTTCCGACCCTGTCGCTTACCGGATACCTGTCCGCCTTT
CTCCCTTCGGGAAGCGTGGCGCTTTCTCATAGCTCACGCTGTAGGTATCTCAGTTCGGTGTAGGTCGTTC
GCTCCAAGCTGGGCTGTGTGCACGAACCCCCCGTTCAGCCCGACCGCTGCGCCTTATCCGGTAACTATCG
TCTTGAGTCCAACCCGGTAAGACACGACTTATCGCCACTGGCAGCAGCCACTGGTAACAGGATTAGCAGA
GCGAGGTATGTAGGCGGTGCTACAGAGTTCTTGAAGTGGTGGCCTAACTACGGCTACACTAGAAGAACAG
TATTTGGTATCTGCGCTCTGCTGAAGCCAGTTACCTTCGGAAAAAGAGTTGGTAGCTCTTGATCCGGCAA
ACAAACCACCGCTGGTAGCGGTGGTTTTTTTGTTTGCAAGCAGCAGATTACGCGCAGAAAAAAAGGATCT
CAAGAAGATCCTTTGATCTTTTCTACGGGGTCTGACGCTCAGTGGAACGAAAACTCACGTTAAGGGATTT
TGGTCATGAGATTATCAAAAAGGATCTTCACCTAGATCCTTTTAAATTAAAAATGAAGTTTTAAATCAAT
CTAAAGTATATATGAGTAAACTTGGTCTGACAGTTACCAATGCTTAATCAGTGAGGCACCTATCTCAGCG
ATCTGTCTATTTCGTTCATCCATAGTTGCCTGACTCCCCGTCGTGTAGATAACTACGATACGGGAGGGCT
TACCATCTGGCCCCAGTGCTGCAATGATACCGCGAGACCCACGCTCACCGGCTCCAGATTTATCAGCAAT
AAACCAGCCAGCCGGAAGGGCCGAGCGCAGAAGTGGTCCTGCAACTTTATCCGCCTCCATCCAGTCTATT
AATTGTTGCCGGGAAGCTAGAGTAAGTAGTTCGCCAGTTAATAGTTTGCGCAACGTTGTTGCCATTGCTA
CAGGCATCGTGGTGTCACGCTCGTCGTTTGGTATGGCTTCATTCAGCTCCGGTTCCCAACGATCAAGGCG
AGTTACATGATCCCCCATGTTGTGCAAAAAAGCGGTTAGCTCCTTCGGTCCTCCGATCGTTGTCAGAAGT
AAGTTGGCCGCAGTGTTATCACTCATGGTTATGGCAGCACTGCATAATTCTCTTACTGTCATGCCATCCG
TAAGATGCTTTTCTGTGACTGGTGAGTACTCAACCAAGTCATTCTGAGAATAGTGTATGCGGCGACCGAG
TTGCTCTTGCCCGGCGTCAATACGGGATAATACCGCGCCACATAGCAGAACTTTAAAAGTGCTCATCATT
GGAAAACGTTCTTCGGGGCGAAAACTCTCAAGGATCTTACCGCTGTTGAGATCCAGTTCGATGTAACCCA
CTCGTGCACCCAACTGATCTTCAGCATCTTTTACTTTCACCAGCGTTTCTGGGTGAGCAAAAACAGGAAG
GCAAAATGCCGCAAAAAAGGGAATAAGGGCGACACGGAAATGTTGAATACTCATACTCTACCTTTTTCAA
TATTATTGAAGCATTTATCAGGGTTATTGTCTCATGAGCGGATACATATTTGAATGTATTTAGAAAAATA
AACAAATAGGGGTTCCGCGCACATTTCCCCGAAAAGTGCCACCTGACGTCTAAGAAACCATTATTATCAT
GACATTAACCTATAAAAATAGGCGTATCACGAGGCCCTTTCGTCTCGCGCGTTTCGGTGATGACGGTGAA
AACCTCTGAC
